# Supplementary material for: Donor transcription suppresses D-loops in cis and promotes genome stability
Source: EMBO J. 2025 Aug 26;44(19):5595–617. doi: 10.1038/s44318-025-00541-x (PMC12489061; doi:10.1038/s44318-025-00541-x)
Supplement: Supplementary file 5 — Dataset EV1 [file 44318_2025_541_MOESM5_ESM.zip › Dataset EV1/pYES2(empty).str]

LOCUS       pYES2_empty_            5857 bp    DNA        circular     27-JUN-2025
DEFINITION  .
ACCESSION   
VERSION     
SOURCE      .
  ORGANISM  .
COMMENT     
COMMENT     ApEinfo:methylated:1
FEATURES             Location/Qualifiers
     CDS             complement(996..1856)
                     /locus_tag="Amp"
                     /label="Amp"
                     /ApEinfo_label="Amp"
                     /ApEinfo_fwdcolor="#e2801d"
                     /ApEinfo_revcolor="green"
                     /ApEinfo_graphicformat="arrow_data {{0 1 2 0 0 -1} {} 0}
                     width 5 offset 0"
     CDS             complement(1952..2755)
                     /locus_tag="URA3"
                     /label="URA3"
                     /ApEinfo_label="URA3"
                     /ApEinfo_fwdcolor="#ec13e7"
                     /ApEinfo_revcolor="green"
                     /ApEinfo_graphicformat="arrow_data {{0 1 2 0 0 -1} {} 0}
                     width 5 offset 0"
     promoter        complement(2757..2982)
                     /locus_tag="URA3promoter"
                     /label="URA3promoter"
                     /ApEinfo_label="URA3promoter"
                     /ApEinfo_fwdcolor="#8000ff"
                     /ApEinfo_revcolor="green"
                     /ApEinfo_graphicformat="arrow_data {{0 1 2 0 0 -1} {} 0}
                     width 5 offset 0"
     misc_feature    4997..5447
                     /locus_tag="GAL1 promoter"
                     /label="GAL1 promoter"
                     /ApEinfo_label="GAL1 promoter"
                     /ApEinfo_fwdcolor="cyan"
                     /ApEinfo_revcolor="green"
                     /ApEinfo_graphicformat="arrow_data {{0 1 2 0 0 -1} {} 0}
                     width 5 offset 0"
     misc_feature    complement(5516..5521)
                     /locus_tag="BamHI"
                     /label="BamHI"
                     /ApEinfo_label="BamHI"
                     /ApEinfo_fwdcolor="cyan"
                     /ApEinfo_revcolor="green"
                     /ApEinfo_graphicformat="arrow_data {{0 1 2 0 0 -1} {} 0}
                     width 5 offset 0"
     misc_feature    complement(5573..5580)
                     /locus_tag="NotI"
                     /label="NotI"
                     /ApEinfo_label="NotI"
                     /ApEinfo_fwdcolor="cyan"
                     /ApEinfo_revcolor="green"
                     /ApEinfo_graphicformat="arrow_data {{0 1 2 0 0 -1} {} 0}
                     width 5 offset 0"
ORIGIN
        1 CTGCATTAAT GAATCGGCCA ACGCGCGGGG AGAGGCGGTT TGCGTATTGG GCGCTCTTCC
       61 GCTTCCTCGC TCACTGACTC GCTGCGCTCG GTCGTTCGGC TGCGGCGAGC GGTATCAGCT
      121 CACTCAAAGG CGGTAATACG GTTATCCACA GAATCAGGGG ATAACGCAGG AAAGAACATG
      181 TGAGCAAAAG GCCAGCAAAA GCCCAGGAAC CGTAAAAAGG CCGCGTTGCT GGCGTTTTTC
      241 CATAGGCTCC GCCCCCCTGA CGAGCATCAC AAAAATCGAC GCTCAAGTCA GAGGTGGCGA
      301 AACCCGACAG GACTATAAAG ATACCAGGCG TTTCCCCCTG GAAGCTCCCT CGTGCGCTCT
      361 CCTGTTCCGA CCCTGCCGCT TACCGGATAC CTGTCCGCCT TTCTCCCTTC GGGAAGCGTG
      421 GCGCTTTCTC ATAGCTCACG CTGTAGGTAT CTCAGTTCGG TGTAGGTCGT TCGCTCCAAG
      481 CTGGGCTGTG TGCACGAACC CCCCGTTCAG CCCGACCGCT GCGCCTTATC CGGTAACTAT
      541 CGTCTTGAGT CCAACCCGGT AAGACACGAC TTATCGCCAC TGGCAGCAGC CACTGGTAAC
      601 AGGATTAGCA GAGCGAGGTA TGTAGGCGGT GCTACAGAGT TCTTGAAGTG GTGGCCTAAC
      661 TACGGCTACA CTAGAAGGAC AGTATTTGGT ATCTGCGCTC TGCTGAAGCC AGTTACCTTC
      721 GGAAAAAGAG TTGGTAGCTC TTGATCCGGC AAACAAACCA CCGCTGGTAG CGGTGGTTTT
      781 TTTGTTTGCA AGCAGCAGAT TACGCGCAGA AAAAAAGGAT CTCAAGAAGA TCCTTTGATC
      841 TTTTCTACGG GGTCTGACGC TCAGTGGAAC GAAAACTCAC GTTAAGGGAT TTTGGTCATG
      901 AGATTATCAA AAAGGATCTT CACCTAGATC CTTTTAAATT AAAAATGAAG TTTTAAATCA
      961 ATCTAAAGTA TATATGAGTA AACTTGGTCT GACAGTTACC AATGCTTAAT CAGTGAGGCA
     1021 CCTATCTCAG CGATCTGTCT ATTTCGTTCA TCCATAGTTG CCTGACTCCC CGTCGTGTAG
     1081 ATAACTACGA TACGGGAGCG CTTACCATCT GGCCCCAGTG CTGCAATGAT ACCGCGAGAC
     1141 CCACGCTCAC CGGCTCCAGA TTTATCAGCA ATAAACCAGC CAGCCGGAAG GGCCGAGCGC
     1201 AGAAGTGGTC CTGCAACTTT ATCCGCCTCC ATTCAGTCTA TTAATTGTTG CCGGGAAGCT
     1261 AGAGTAAGTA GTTCGCCAGT TAATAGTTTG CGCAACGTTG TTGGCATTGC TACAGGCATC
     1321 GTGGTGTCAC TCTCGTCGTT TGGTATGGCT TCATTCAGCT CCGGTTCCCA ACGATCAAGG
     1381 CGAGTTACAT GATCCCCCAT GTTGTGCAAA AAAGCGGTTA GCTCCTTCGG TCCTCCGATC
     1441 GTTGTCAGAA GTAAGTTGGC CGCAGTGTTA TCACTCATGG TTATGGCAGC ACTGCATAAT
     1501 TCTCTTACTG TCATGCCATC CGTAAGATGC TTTTCTGTGA CTGGTGAGTA CTCAACCAAG
     1561 TCATTCTGAG AATAGTGTAT GCGGCGACCG AGTTGCTCTT GCCCGGCGTC AATACGGGAT
     1621 AATAGTGTAT CACATAGCAG AACTTTAAAA GTGCTCATCA TTGGAAAACG TTCTTCGGGG
     1681 CGAAAACTCT CAAGGATCTT ACCGCTGTTG AGATCCAGTT CGATGTAACC CACTCGTGCA
     1741 CCCAACTGAT CTTCAGCATC TTTTACTTTC ACCAGCGTTT CTGGGTGAGC AAAAACAGGA
     1801 AGGCAAAATG CCGCAAAAAA GGGAATAAGG GCGACACGGA AATGTTGAAT ACTCATACTC
     1861 TTCCTTTTTC AATGGGTAAT AACTGATATA ATTAAATTGA AGCTCTAATT TGTGAGTTTA
     1921 GTATACATGC ATTTACTTAT AATACAGTTT TTTAGTTTTG CTGGCCGCAT CTTCTCAAAT
     1981 ATGCTTCCCA GCCTGCTTTT CTGTAACGTT CACCCTCTAC CTTAGCATCC CTTCCCTTTG
     2041 CAAATAGTCC TCTTCCAACA ATAATAATGT CAGATCCTGT AGAGACCACA TCATCCACGG
     2101 TTCTATACTG TTGACCCAAT GCGTCTCCCT TGTCATCTAA ACCCACACCG GGTGTCATAA
     2161 TCAACCAATC GTAACCTTCA TCTCTTCCAC CCATGTCTCT TTGAGCAATA AAGCCGATAA
     2221 CAAAATCTTT GTCGCTCTTC GCAATGTCAA CAGTACCCTT AGTATATTCT CCAGTAGATA
     2281 GGGAGCCCTT GCATGACAAT TCTGCTAACA TCAAAAGGCC TCTAGGTTCC TTTGTTACTT
     2341 CTTCTGCCGC CTGCTTCAAA CCGCTAACAA TACCTGGGCC CACCACACCG TGTGCATTCG
     2401 TAATGTCTGC CCATTCTGCT ATTCTGTATA CACCCGCAGA GTACTGCAAT TTGACTGTAT
     2461 TACCAATGTC AGCAAATTTT CTGTCTTCGA AGAGTAAAAA ATTGTACTTG GCGGATAATG
     2521 CCTTTAGCGG CTTAACTGTG CCCTCCATGG AAAAATCAGT CAAGATATCC ACATGTGTTT
     2581 TTAGTAAACA AATTTTGGGA CCTAATGCTT CAACTAACTC CAGTAATTCC TTGGTGGTAC
     2641 GAACATCCAA TGAAGCACAC AAGTTTGTTT GCTTTTCGTG CATGATATTA AATAGCTTGG
     2701 CAGCAACAGG ACTAGGATGA GTAGCAGCAC GTTCCTTATA TGTAGCTTTC GACATGATTT
     2761 ATCTTCGTTT CCTGCAGGTT TTTGTTCTGT GCAGTTGGGT TAAGAATACT GGGCAATTTC
     2821 ATGTTTCTTC AACACTACAT ATGCGTATAT ATACCAATCT AAGTCTGTGC TCCTTCCTTC
     2881 GTTCTTCCTT CTGTTCGGAG ATTACCGAAT CAAAAAAATT TCAAAGAAAC CGAAATCAAA
     2941 AAAAAGAATA AAAAAAAAAT GATGAATTGA ATTGAAAAGC TAGCTTATCG ATGATAAGCT
     3001 GTCAAAGATG AGAATTAATT CCACGGACTA TAGACTATAC TAGATACTCC GTCTACTGTA
     3061 CGATACACTT CCGCTCAGGT CCTTGTCCTT TAACGAGGCC TTACCACTCT TTTGTTACTC
     3121 TATTGATCCA GCTCAGCAAA GGCAGTGTGA TCTAAGATTC TATCTTCGCG ATGTAGTAAA
     3181 ACTAGCTAGA CCGAGAAAGA GACTAGAAAT GCAAAAGGCA CTTCTACAAT GGCTGCCATC
     3241 ATTATTATCC GATGTGACGC TGCAGCTTCT CAATGATATT CGAATACGCT TTGAGGAGAT
     3301 ACAGCCTAAT ATCCGACAAA CTGTTTTACA GATTTACGAT CGTACTTGTT ACCCATCATT
     3361 GAATTTTGAA CATCCGAACC TGGGAGTTTT CCCTGAAACA GATAGTATAT TTGAACCTGT
     3421 ATAATAATAT ATAGTCTAGC GCTTTACGGA AGACAATGTA TGTATTTCGG TTCCTGGAGA
     3481 AACTATTGCA TCTATTGCAT AGGTAATCTT GCACGTCGCA TCCCCGGTTC ATTTTCTGCG
     3541 TTTCCATCTT GCACTTCAAT AGCATATCTT TGTTAACGAA GCATCTGTGC TTCATTTTGT
     3601 AGAACAAAAA TGCAACGCGA GAGCGCTAAT TTTTCAAACA AAGAATCTGA GCTGCATTTT
     3661 TACAGAACAG AAATGCAACG CGAAAGCGCT ATTTTACCAA CGAAGAATCT GTGCTTCATT
     3721 TTTGTAAAAC AAAAATGCAA CGCGACGAGA GCGCTAATTT TTCAAACAAA GAATCTGAGC
     3781 TGCATTTTTA CAGAACAGAA ATGCAACGCG AGAGCGCTAT TTTACCAACA AAGAATCTAT
     3841 ACTTCTTTTT TGTTCTACAA AAATGCATCC CGAGAGCGCT ATTTTTCTAA CAAAGCATCT
     3901 TAGATTACTT TTTTTCTCCT TTGTGCGCTC TATAATGCAG TCTCTTGATA ACTTTTTGCA
     3961 CTGTAGGTCC GTTAAGGTTA GAAGAAGGCT ACTTTGGTGT CTATTTTCTC TTCCATAAAA
     4021 AAAGCCTGAC TCCACTTCCC GCGTTTACTG ATTACTAGCG AAGCTGCGGG TGCATTTTTT
     4081 CAAGATAAAG GCATCCCCGA TTATATTCTA TACCGATGTG GATTGCGCAT ACTTTGTGAA
     4141 CAGAAAGTGA TAGCGTTGAT GATTCTTCAT TGGTCAGAAA ATTATGAACG GTTTCTTCTA
     4201 TTTTGTCTCT ATATACTACG TATAGGAAAT GTTTACATTT TCGTATTGTT TTCGATTCAC
     4261 TCTATGAATA GTTCTTACTA CAATTTTTTT GTCTAAAGAG TAATACTAGA GATAAACATA
     4321 AAAAATGTAG AGGTCGAGTT TAGATGCAAG TTCAAGGAGC GAAAGGTGGA TGGGTAGGTT
     4381 ATATAGGGAT ATAGCACAGA GATATATAGC AAAGAGATAC TTTTGAGCAA TGTTTGTGGA
     4441 AGCGGTATTC GCAATGGGAA GCTCCNNNNN NNNNNNNNNN NNNNNNNNNN NNNNNNNNNN
     4501 NNANNNNNNN NNNNNNNNNN NNNNNNNNNN NNNNNNNNNN ATTTTGTTAA AATTCGCGTT
     4561 AAATTTTTGT TAAATCAGCT CATTTTTTAA CGAATAGCCC GAAATCGGCA AAATCCCTTA
     4621 TAAATCAAAA GAATAGACCG AGATAGGGTT GAGTGTTGTT CCAGTTTCCA ACAAGAGTCC
     4681 ACTATTAAAG AACGTGGACT CCAACGTCAA AGGGCGAAAA AGGNNNNNNN NNNNNNNNNN
     4741 NNNNNNNNNN NNNNNNNNNN NNTNNNNNNN NNNNNNNNNN NNNNNNNNNN NNNNNNNNGT
     4801 AAATCGGAAG GGTAAACGGA TGCCCCCATT TAGAGCTTGA CGGGGAAAGC CGGCGNNNNN
     4861 NNNNNNNNNN NNNNNNNNNN NNNNNNNNNN NNNNNNGGCT AGGGCGGTGG GAAGTGTAGG
     4921 GGTCACGCTG GGCGTAACCA CCACACCCGC CGCGCTTAAT GGGGCGCTAC AGGGCGCGTG
     4981 GGGATGATCC ACTAGTACGG ATTAGAAGCC GCCGAGCGGG TGACAGCCCT CCGAAGGAAG
     5041 ACTCTCCTCC GTGCGTCCTC GTCCTCACCG GTCGCGTTCC TGAAACGCAG ATGTGCCTCG
     5101 CGCCGCACTG CTCCGAACAA TAAAGATTCT ACAATACTAG CTTTTATGGT TATGAAGAGG
     5161 AAAAATTGGC AGTAACCTGG CCCCACAAAC CTTCAAATGA ACGAATCAAA TTAACAACCA
     5221 TAGGATGATA ATGCGATTAG TTTTTTAGCC TTATTTCTGG GGTAATTAAT CAGCGAAGCG
     5281 ATGATTTTTG ATCTATTAAC AGATATATAA ATGCAAAAAC TGCATTAACC ACTTTAACTA
     5341 ATACTTTCAA CATTTTCGGT TTGTATTACT TCTTATTCAA ATGTAATAAA AGTATCAACA
     5401 AAAAATTGTT AATATACCTC TATACTTTAA CGTCAAGGAG AAAAAACCCC GGATCGGACT
     5461 ACTAGCAGCT GTAATACGAC TCACTATAGG GAATATTAAG CTTGGTACCG AGCTCGGATC
     5521 CACTAGTAAC GGCCGCCAGT GTGCTGGAAT TCTGCAGATA TCCATCACAC TGGCGGCCGC
     5581 TCGAGCATGC ATCTAGAGGG CCGCATCATG TAATTAGTTA TGTCACGCTT ACATTCACGC
     5641 CCTCCCCCCA CATCCGCTCT AACCGAAAAG GAAGGAGTTA GACAACCTGA AGTCTAGGTC
     5701 CCTATTTATT TTTTTATAGT TATGTTAGTA TTAAGAACGT TATTTATATT TCAAATTTTT
     5761 CTTTTTTTTC TGTACAGACG CGTGTACGCA TGTAACATTA TACTGAAAAC CTTGCTTGAG
     5821 AAGGTTTTGG GACGCTCGAA GGCTTTAATT TGCGGCC  
//
