# Supplementary material for: Donor transcription suppresses D-loops in cis and promotes genome stability
Source: EMBO J. 2025 Aug 26;44(19):5595–617. doi: 10.1038/s44318-025-00541-x (PMC12489061; doi:10.1038/s44318-025-00541-x)
Supplement: Supplementary file 5 — Dataset EV1 [file 44318_2025_541_MOESM5_ESM.zip › Dataset EV1/pYES2-RNH1.str]

LOCUS       pYES2_site5448_i        7104 bp    DNA        circular     27-JUN-2025
DEFINITION  .
ACCESSION   
VERSION     
SOURCE      .
  ORGANISM  .
COMMENT     
COMMENT     ApEinfo:methylated:1
FEATURES             Location/Qualifiers
     CDS             complement(996..1856)
                     /locus_tag="Amp"
                     /label="Amp"
                     /ApEinfo_label="Amp"
                     /ApEinfo_fwdcolor="#e2801d"
                     /ApEinfo_revcolor="green"
                     /ApEinfo_graphicformat="arrow_data {{0 1 2 0 0 -1} {} 0}
                     width 5 offset 0"
     misc_feature    5448..6494
                     /locus_tag="RNH1"
                     /label="RNH1"
                     /ApEinfo_label="RNH1"
                     /ApEinfo_fwdcolor="cyan"
                     /ApEinfo_revcolor="green"
                     /ApEinfo_graphicformat="arrow_data {{0 1 2 0 0 -1} {} 0}
                     width 5 offset 0"
     CDS             complement(1952..2755)
                     /locus_tag="URA3"
                     /label="URA3"
                     /ApEinfo_label="URA3"
                     /ApEinfo_fwdcolor="#ec13e7"
                     /ApEinfo_revcolor="green"
                     /ApEinfo_graphicformat="arrow_data {{0 1 2 0 0 -1} {} 0}
                     width 5 offset 0"
     terminator      6495..6694
                     /locus_tag="tRNH1"
                     /label="tRNH1"
                     /ApEinfo_label="tRNH1"
                     /ApEinfo_fwdcolor="#9d1b1c"
                     /ApEinfo_revcolor="#9d1b1c"
                     /ApEinfo_graphicformat="arrow_data {{0 0.5 0 1 2 0 0 -1 0
                     -0.5} {} 0} width 5 offset 0"
     promoter        complement(2757..2982)
                     /locus_tag="URA3promoter"
                     /label="URA3promoter"
                     /ApEinfo_label="URA3promoter"
                     /ApEinfo_fwdcolor="#8000ff"
                     /ApEinfo_revcolor="green"
                     /ApEinfo_graphicformat="arrow_data {{0 1 2 0 0 -1} {} 0}
                     width 5 offset 0"
     regulatory      4997..5447
                     /regulatory_class="promoter"
                     /locus_tag="GAL1 promoter"
                     /label="GAL1 promoter"
                     /ApEinfo_label="GAL1 promoter"
                     /ApEinfo_fwdcolor="#ff80c0"
                     /ApEinfo_revcolor="green"
                     /ApEinfo_graphicformat="arrow_data {{0 1 2 0 0 -1} {} 0}
                     width 5 offset 0"
     misc_feature    complement(6763..6768)
                     /locus_tag="BamHI"
                     /label="BamHI"
                     /ApEinfo_label="BamHI"
                     /ApEinfo_fwdcolor="cyan"
                     /ApEinfo_revcolor="green"
                     /ApEinfo_graphicformat="arrow_data {{0 1 2 0 0 -1} {} 0}
                     width 5 offset 0"
     misc_feature    complement(6820..6827)
                     /locus_tag="NotI"
                     /label="NotI"
                     /ApEinfo_label="NotI"
                     /ApEinfo_fwdcolor="cyan"
                     /ApEinfo_revcolor="green"
                     /ApEinfo_graphicformat="arrow_data {{0 1 2 0 0 -1} {} 0}
                     width 5 offset 0"
     primer_bind     6717..6738
                     /locus_tag="T7"
                     /label="T7"
                     /ApEinfo_label="T7"
                     /ApEinfo_fwdcolor="cyan"
                     /ApEinfo_revcolor="green"
                     /ApEinfo_graphicformat="arrow_data {{0 0.5 0 1 2 0 0 -1 0
                     -0.5} {} 0} width 5 offset 0"
     rep_origin      complement(219..901)
                     /locus_tag="ColE1 origin"
                     /label="ColE1 origin"
                     /ApEinfo_label="ColE1 origin"
                     /ApEinfo_fwdcolor="gray50"
                     /ApEinfo_revcolor="gray50"
                     /ApEinfo_graphicformat="arrow_data {{0 0.5 0 1 2 0 0 -1 0
                     -0.5} {} 0} width 5 offset 0"
     CDS             complement(999..1658)
                     /locus_tag="AmpR"
                     /label="AmpR"
                     /ApEinfo_label="AmpR"
                     /ApEinfo_fwdcolor="yellow"
                     /ApEinfo_revcolor="yellow"
                     /ApEinfo_graphicformat="arrow_data {{0 0.5 0 1 2 0 0 -1 0
                     -0.5} {} 0} width 5 offset 0"
ORIGIN
        1 CTGCATTAAT GAATCGGCCA ACGCGCGGGG AGAGGCGGTT TGCGTATTGG GCGCTCTTCC
       61 GCTTCCTCGC TCACTGACTC GCTGCGCTCG GTCGTTCGGC TGCGGCGAGC GGTATCAGCT
      121 CACTCAAAGG CGGTAATACG GTTATCCACA GAATCAGGGG ATAACGCAGG AAAGAACATG
      181 TGAGCAAAAG GCCAGCAAAA GCCCAGGAAC CGTAAAAAGG CCGCGTTGCT GGCGTTTTTC
      241 CATAGGCTCC GCCCCCCTGA CGAGCATCAC AAAAATCGAC GCTCAAGTCA GAGGTGGCGA
      301 AACCCGACAG GACTATAAAG ATACCAGGCG TTTCCCCCTG GAAGCTCCCT CGTGCGCTCT
      361 CCTGTTCCGA CCCTGCCGCT TACCGGATAC CTGTCCGCCT TTCTCCCTTC GGGAAGCGTG
      421 GCGCTTTCTC ATAGCTCACG CTGTAGGTAT CTCAGTTCGG TGTAGGTCGT TCGCTCCAAG
      481 CTGGGCTGTG TGCACGAACC CCCCGTTCAG CCCGACCGCT GCGCCTTATC CGGTAACTAT
      541 CGTCTTGAGT CCAACCCGGT AAGACACGAC TTATCGCCAC TGGCAGCAGC CACTGGTAAC
      601 AGGATTAGCA GAGCGAGGTA TGTAGGCGGT GCTACAGAGT TCTTGAAGTG GTGGCCTAAC
      661 TACGGCTACA CTAGAAGGAC AGTATTTGGT ATCTGCGCTC TGCTGAAGCC AGTTACCTTC
      721 GGAAAAAGAG TTGGTAGCTC TTGATCCGGC AAACAAACCA CCGCTGGTAG CGGTGGTTTT
      781 TTTGTTTGCA AGCAGCAGAT TACGCGCAGA AAAAAAGGAT CTCAAGAAGA TCCTTTGATC
      841 TTTTCTACGG GGTCTGACGC TCAGTGGAAC GAAAACTCAC GTTAAGGGAT TTTGGTCATG
      901 AGATTATCAA AAAGGATCTT CACCTAGATC CTTTTAAATT AAAAATGAAG TTTTAAATCA
      961 ATCTAAAGTA TATATGAGTA AACTTGGTCT GACAGTTACC AATGCTTAAT CAGTGAGGCA
     1021 CCTATCTCAG CGATCTGTCT ATTTCGTTCA TCCATAGTTG CCTGACTCCC CGTCGTGTAG
     1081 ATAACTACGA TACGGGAGCG CTTACCATCT GGCCCCAGTG CTGCAATGAT ACCGCGAGAC
     1141 CCACGCTCAC CGGCTCCAGA TTTATCAGCA ATAAACCAGC CAGCCGGAAG GGCCGAGCGC
     1201 AGAAGTGGTC CTGCAACTTT ATCCGCCTCC ATTCAGTCTA TTAATTGTTG CCGGGAAGCT
     1261 AGAGTAAGTA GTTCGCCAGT TAATAGTTTG CGCAACGTTG TTGGCATTGC TACAGGCATC
     1321 GTGGTGTCAC TCTCGTCGTT TGGTATGGCT TCATTCAGCT CCGGTTCCCA ACGATCAAGG
     1381 CGAGTTACAT GATCCCCCAT GTTGTGCAAA AAAGCGGTTA GCTCCTTCGG TCCTCCGATC
     1441 GTTGTCAGAA GTAAGTTGGC CGCAGTGTTA TCACTCATGG TTATGGCAGC ACTGCATAAT
     1501 TCTCTTACTG TCATGCCATC CGTAAGATGC TTTTCTGTGA CTGGTGAGTA CTCAACCAAG
     1561 TCATTCTGAG AATAGTGTAT GCGGCGACCG AGTTGCTCTT GCCCGGCGTC AATACGGGAT
     1621 AATAGTGTAT CACATAGCAG AACTTTAAAA GTGCTCATCA TTGGAAAACG TTCTTCGGGG
     1681 CGAAAACTCT CAAGGATCTT ACCGCTGTTG AGATCCAGTT CGATGTAACC CACTCGTGCA
     1741 CCCAACTGAT CTTCAGCATC TTTTACTTTC ACCAGCGTTT CTGGGTGAGC AAAAACAGGA
     1801 AGGCAAAATG CCGCAAAAAA GGGAATAAGG GCGACACGGA AATGTTGAAT ACTCATACTC
     1861 TTCCTTTTTC AATGGGTAAT AACTGATATA ATTAAATTGA AGCTCTAATT TGTGAGTTTA
     1921 GTATACATGC ATTTACTTAT AATACAGTTT TTTAGTTTTG CTGGCCGCAT CTTCTCAAAT
     1981 ATGCTTCCCA GCCTGCTTTT CTGTAACGTT CACCCTCTAC CTTAGCATCC CTTCCCTTTG
     2041 CAAATAGTCC TCTTCCAACA ATAATAATGT CAGATCCTGT AGAGACCACA TCATCCACGG
     2101 TTCTATACTG TTGACCCAAT GCGTCTCCCT TGTCATCTAA ACCCACACCG GGTGTCATAA
     2161 TCAACCAATC GTAACCTTCA TCTCTTCCAC CCATGTCTCT TTGAGCAATA AAGCCGATAA
     2221 CAAAATCTTT GTCGCTCTTC GCAATGTCAA CAGTACCCTT AGTATATTCT CCAGTAGATA
     2281 GGGAGCCCTT GCATGACAAT TCTGCTAACA TCAAAAGGCC TCTAGGTTCC TTTGTTACTT
     2341 CTTCTGCCGC CTGCTTCAAA CCGCTAACAA TACCTGGGCC CACCACACCG TGTGCATTCG
     2401 TAATGTCTGC CCATTCTGCT ATTCTGTATA CACCCGCAGA GTACTGCAAT TTGACTGTAT
     2461 TACCAATGTC AGCAAATTTT CTGTCTTCGA AGAGTAAAAA ATTGTACTTG GCGGATAATG
     2521 CCTTTAGCGG CTTAACTGTG CCCTCCATGG AAAAATCAGT CAAGATATCC ACATGTGTTT
     2581 TTAGTAAACA AATTTTGGGA CCTAATGCTT CAACTAACTC CAGTAATTCC TTGGTGGTAC
     2641 GAACATCCAA TGAAGCACAC AAGTTTGTTT GCTTTTCGTG CATGATATTA AATAGCTTGG
     2701 CAGCAACAGG ACTAGGATGA GTAGCAGCAC GTTCCTTATA TGTAGCTTTC GACATGATTT
     2761 ATCTTCGTTT CCTGCAGGTT TTTGTTCTGT GCAGTTGGGT TAAGAATACT GGGCAATTTC
     2821 ATGTTTCTTC AACACTACAT ATGCGTATAT ATACCAATCT AAGTCTGTGC TCCTTCCTTC
     2881 GTTCTTCCTT CTGTTCGGAG ATTACCGAAT CAAAAAAATT TCAAAGAAAC CGAAATCAAA
     2941 AAAAAGAATA AAAAAAAAAT GATGAATTGA ATTGAAAAGC TAGCTTATCG ATGATAAGCT
     3001 GTCAAAGATG AGAATTAATT CCACGGACTA TAGACTATAC TAGATACTCC GTCTACTGTA
     3061 CGATACACTT CCGCTCAGGT CCTTGTCCTT TAACGAGGCC TTACCACTCT TTTGTTACTC
     3121 TATTGATCCA GCTCAGCAAA GGCAGTGTGA TCTAAGATTC TATCTTCGCG ATGTAGTAAA
     3181 ACTAGCTAGA CCGAGAAAGA GACTAGAAAT GCAAAAGGCA CTTCTACAAT GGCTGCCATC
     3241 ATTATTATCC GATGTGACGC TGCAGCTTCT CAATGATATT CGAATACGCT TTGAGGAGAT
     3301 ACAGCCTAAT ATCCGACAAA CTGTTTTACA GATTTACGAT CGTACTTGTT ACCCATCATT
     3361 GAATTTTGAA CATCCGAACC TGGGAGTTTT CCCTGAAACA GATAGTATAT TTGAACCTGT
     3421 ATAATAATAT ATAGTCTAGC GCTTTACGGA AGACAATGTA TGTATTTCGG TTCCTGGAGA
     3481 AACTATTGCA TCTATTGCAT AGGTAATCTT GCACGTCGCA TCCCCGGTTC ATTTTCTGCG
     3541 TTTCCATCTT GCACTTCAAT AGCATATCTT TGTTAACGAA GCATCTGTGC TTCATTTTGT
     3601 AGAACAAAAA TGCAACGCGA GAGCGCTAAT TTTTCAAACA AAGAATCTGA GCTGCATTTT
     3661 TACAGAACAG AAATGCAACG CGAAAGCGCT ATTTTACCAA CGAAGAATCT GTGCTTCATT
     3721 TTTGTAAAAC AAAAATGCAA CGCGACGAGA GCGCTAATTT TTCAAACAAA GAATCTGAGC
     3781 TGCATTTTTA CAGAACAGAA ATGCAACGCG AGAGCGCTAT TTTACCAACA AAGAATCTAT
     3841 ACTTCTTTTT TGTTCTACAA AAATGCATCC CGAGAGCGCT ATTTTTCTAA CAAAGCATCT
     3901 TAGATTACTT TTTTTCTCCT TTGTGCGCTC TATAATGCAG TCTCTTGATA ACTTTTTGCA
     3961 CTGTAGGTCC GTTAAGGTTA GAAGAAGGCT ACTTTGGTGT CTATTTTCTC TTCCATAAAA
     4021 AAAGCCTGAC TCCACTTCCC GCGTTTACTG ATTACTAGCG AAGCTGCGGG TGCATTTTTT
     4081 CAAGATAAAG GCATCCCCGA TTATATTCTA TACCGATGTG GATTGCGCAT ACTTTGTGAA
     4141 CAGAAAGTGA TAGCGTTGAT GATTCTTCAT TGGTCAGAAA ATTATGAACG GTTTCTTCTA
     4201 TTTTGTCTCT ATATACTACG TATAGGAAAT GTTTACATTT TCGTATTGTT TTCGATTCAC
     4261 TCTATGAATA GTTCTTACTA CAATTTTTTT GTCTAAAGAG TAATACTAGA GATAAACATA
     4321 AAAAATGTAG AGGTCGAGTT TAGATGCAAG TTCAAGGAGC GAAAGGTGGA TGGGTAGGTT
     4381 ATATAGGGAT ATAGCACAGA GATATATAGC AAAGAGATAC TTTTGAGCAA TGTTTGTGGA
     4441 AGCGGTATTC GCAATGGGAA GCTCCNNNNN NNNNNNNNNN NNNNNNNNNN NNNNNNNNNN
     4501 NNANNNNNNN NNNNNNNNNN NNNNNNNNNN NNNNNNNNNN ATTTTGTTAA AATTCGCGTT
     4561 AAATTTTTGT TAAATCAGCT CATTTTTTAA CGAATAGCCC GAAATCGGCA AAATCCCTTA
     4621 TAAATCAAAA GAATAGACCG AGATAGGGTT GAGTGTTGTT CCAGTTTCCA ACAAGAGTCC
     4681 ACTATTAAAG AACGTGGACT CCAACGTCAA AGGGCGAAAA AGGNNNNNNN NNNNNNNNNN
     4741 NNNNNNNNNN NNNNNNNNNN NNTNNNNNNN NNNNNNNNNN NNNNNNNNNN NNNNNNNNGT
     4801 AAATCGGAAG GGTAAACGGA TGCCCCCATT TAGAGCTTGA CGGGGAAAGC CGGCGNNNNN
     4861 NNNNNNNNNN NNNNNNNNNN NNNNNNNNNN NNNNNNGGCT AGGGCGGTGG GAAGTGTAGG
     4921 GGTCACGCTG GGCGTAACCA CCACACCCGC CGCGCTTAAT GGGGCGCTAC AGGGCGCGTG
     4981 GGGATGATCC ACTAGTACGG ATTAGAAGCC GCCGAGCGGG TGACAGCCCT CCGAAGGAAG
     5041 ACTCTCCTCC GTGCGTCCTC GTCCTCACCG GTCGCGTTCC TGAAACGCAG ATGTGCCTCG
     5101 CGCCGCACTG CTCCGAACAA TAAAGATTCT ACAATACTAG CTTTTATGGT TATGAAGAGG
     5161 AAAAATTGGC AGTAACCTGG CCCCACAAAC CTTCAAATGA ACGAATCAAA TTAACAACCA
     5221 TAGGATGATA ATGCGATTAG TTTTTTAGCC TTATTTCTGG GGTAATTAAT CAGCGAAGCG
     5281 ATGATTTTTG ATCTATTAAC AGATATATAA ATGCAAAAAC TGCATTAACC ACTTTAACTA
     5341 ATACTTTCAA CATTTTCGGT TTGTATTACT TCTTATTCAA ATGTAATAAA AGTATCAACA
     5401 AAAAATTGTT AATATACCTC TATACTTTAA CGTCAAGGAG AAAAAACATG GCAAGGCAAG
     5461 GGAACTTCTA CGCGGTTAGA AAGGGCAGGG AAACTGGGAT CTATAATACA TGGAATGAAT
     5521 GTAAAAACCA AGTTGATGGT TATGGTGGTG CAATTTATAA AAAATTTAAC AGCTACGAGC
     5581 AAGCGAAATC TTTCCTAGGT CAACCAAATA CTACATCAAA CTATGGAAGT TCAACGCATG
     5641 CTGGAGGGCA AGTTAGTAAA CCTCATACCA CTCAAAAGCG AGTTCATCGA AGGAATCGGC
     5701 CACTTCATTA TTCCTCCTTG ACATCGTCAT CAGCATGTTC ATCTTTAAGC TCTGCTAATA
     5761 CAAATACCTT TTATTCAGTA AAGAGTAATG TTCCAAATAT CGAGAGTAAA ATCTTTAACA
     5821 ATTGGAAAGA CTGTCAAGCC TATGTCAAGC ATAAAAGGGG TATAACCTTC AAGAAGTTTG
     5881 AAGACCAATT AGCTGCGGAA AACTTCATTA GTGGTATGAG TGCGCATGAT TACAAGCTCA
     5941 TGAATATATC CAAAGAAAGT TTTGAATCTA AGTATAAGCT TTCTAGCAAT ACCATGTACA
     6001 ACAAGTCTAT GAACGTTTAC TGTGATGGTT CAAGTTTTGG AAACGGCACG TCATCTTCAA
     6061 GGGCAGGTTA TGGTGCATAT TTTGAAGGAG CGCCAGAGGA AAATATTTCA GAACCCTTAT
     6121 TATCGGGAGC TCAAACTAAT AATAGAGCTG AAATCGAAGC AGTATCAGAA GCTTTGAAGA
     6181 AAATCTGGGA AAAGTTAACT AATGAAAAGG AAAAAGTAAA TTATCAAATC AAAACTGATT
     6241 CAGAGTACGT AACCAAATTA TTAAATGACA GGTATATGAC GTATGATAAT AAAAAACTTG
     6301 AAGGGCTACC TAATTCTGAT TTAATTGTTC CTTTGGTGCA GAGGTTCGTT AAAGTTAAAA
     6361 AGTACTATGA GTTGAATAAA GAGTGCTTCA AAAATAATGG TAAATTTCAG ATTGAATGGG
     6421 TAAAAGGACA CGATGGTGAT CCAGGAAATG AAATGGCAGA TTTTCTGGCG AAGAAAGGAG
     6481 CATCTAGACG ATAATGCTGT TTTTTGCTTG GCTTCTTACT GGACCTGTTG TACCTGTAAT
     6541 AGAAATATAT ATTTTATATC TTTTGCATAC ATATACATAC ATCAGCTATT TGGTTTTTTA
     6601 ACTTACCCGA TAACTATCTA TAAGCGTGTC ACCATGATAT TTGCCTGAAC CTCGTCCACA
     6661 GTTGATTGTG TTTATTTTTA CTTTTATTCA TAGCCCCGGA TCGGACTACT AGCAGCTGTA
     6721 ATACGACTCA CTATAGGGAA TATTAAGCTT GGTACCGAGC TCGGATCCAC TAGTAACGGC
     6781 CGCCAGTGTG CTGGAATTCT GCAGATATCC ATCACACTGG CGGCCGCTCG AGCATGCATC
     6841 TAGAGGGCCG CATCATGTAA TTAGTTATGT CACGCTTACA TTCACGCCCT CCCCCCACAT
     6901 CCGCTCTAAC CGAAAAGGAA GGAGTTAGAC AACCTGAAGT CTAGGTCCCT ATTTATTTTT
     6961 TTATAGTTAT GTTAGTATTA AGAACGTTAT TTATATTTCA AATTTTTCTT TTTTTTCTGT
     7021 ACAGACGCGT GTACGCATGT AACATTATAC TGAAAACCTT GCTTGAGAAG GTTTTGGGAC
     7081 GCTCGAAGGC TTTAATTTGC GGCC   
//
